>Addgene plasmid #202254 | pBC127 | addgene full sequence | sequence record 418300 | Addgene NGS Result
TTAATTAAAGCGGATAACAATTTCACACAGGAGGCCGCCTAGGCCGCGGCCGCGCGAATTTGCCGAATTC
GGATCCGGAGGGAGTGTGGGCGGACAATAAAGTCTTAAACTGAACAAAATAGATCTAAACTATGACAATA
AAGTCTTAAACTAGACAGAATAGTTGTAAACTGAAATCAGTCCAGTTATGCTGTGAAAAAGCATACTGGA
CTTTTGTTATGGCTAAAGCAAACTCTTCATTTTCTGAAGTGCAAATTGCCCGTCGTATTAAAGAGGGGCG
TGGCGCTGCAAGAATTCAAGCTTGGAGGACTCCTGTTGATAGATCCAGTAATGACCTCAGAACTCCATCT
GGATTTGTTCAGAACGCTCGGTTGCCGCCGGGCGTTTTTTATTGGTGAGAATCCAAGCTAGACTGCGATG
AGTGGCAGGGCGGGGCGTAATTTCTTAAGGCAGTTATTGGTGCCCTTAAACGCCTGGGGTAATGACTCTC
TAGCTTGAGGCATCAAATAAAACGAAAGGCTCAGTCGAAAGACTGGGCCTTTCGTTTTATCTGTTGTTTG
TCGGTGAACGCTCTCCTGAGTAGGACAAATCCGCCCGCCGCTGCAAGAATTCAAGCTTGGAGGAAGTTCC
TATACTTTCTAGAGAATAGGAACTTCGGAATAGGAACTTCAATGCCGGTCGATCTAGTAACATAGATGAC
ACCGCGCGCGATAATTTATCCTAGTTTGCGCGCTATATTTTGTTTTCTATCGCGTATTAAATGTATAATT
GCGGGACTCTAATCATAAAAACCCATCTCATAAATAACGTCATGCATTACATGTTAATTATTACATGCTT
AACGTAATTCAACAGAAATTATATGATAATCATCGCAAGACCGGCAACAGGATTCAATCTTAAGAAACTT
TATTGCCAAATGTTTGAACGATCTGCTTGACTCTAGGGGTCATCAGATTTCGGTGACGGGCAGGACCGGA
CGGGGCGGCACCGGCAGGCTGAAGTCCAGCTGCCAGAAACCCACGTCATGCCAGTTCCCGTGCTTGAAGC
CGGCCGCCCGCAGCATGCCGCGGGGGGCATATCCGAGCGCCTCGTGCATGCGCACGCTCGGGTCGTTGGG
CAGCCCGATGACAGCGACCACGCTCTTGAAGCCCTGTGCCTCCAGGGACTTCAGCAGGTGGGTGTAGAGC
GTGGAGCCCAGTCCCGTCCGCTGGTGGCGGGGGGAGACGTACACGGTCGACTCGGCCGTCCAGTCGTAGG
CGTTGCGTGCCTTCCAGGGACCCGCGTAGGCGATGCCGGCGACCTCGCCGTCCACCTCGGCGACGAGCCA
GGGATAGCGCTCCCGCAGACGGACGAGGTCGTCCGTCCACTCCTGCGGTTCCTGCGGCTCGGTACGGAAG
TTGACCGTGCTTGTCTCGATGTAGTGGTTGACGATGGTGCAGACCGCCGGCATGTCCGCCTCGGTGGCAC
GGCGGATGTCGGCCGGGCGTCGTTCTGGGCTCATGGTAGATCCCCTCGATCGAGTTGAGAGTGAATATGA
GACTCTAATTGGATACCGAGGGGAATTTATGGAACGTCAGTGGAGCATTTTTGACAAGAAATATTTGCTA
GCTGATAGTGACCTTAGGCGACTTTTGAACGCGCAATAATGGTTTCTGACGTATGTGCTTAGCTCATTAA
ACTCCAGAAACCCGCGGCTCAGTGGCTCCTTCAACGTTGCGGTTCTGTCAGTTCCAAACGTAAAACGGCT
TGTCCCGCGTCATCGGCGGGGGTCATAACGTGACTCCCTTAATTCTCAGCTTGAAGTTCCTATACTTTCT
AGAGAATAGGAACTTCGGAATAGGTACTTCCGCTACTAGAATTCGAGCGGGGAATTTTTGACAATTAATC
ATCGGCTCGTATAATGTGTGGAATTGTGAGCGGATAACAATTTTCACACAGGAAACAGCTAAATGGTGAG
TAAAGGTGAAGAGTTGATTAAAGAGAACATGCATATGAAGTTATACATGGAGGGAACTGTCAATAATCAC
CACTTTAAGTGTACATCAGAGGGTGAGGGAAAGCCATACGAGGGAACCCAAACTATGAGAATCAAAGTAG
TGGAGGGAGGTCCTCTTCCATTTGCTTTTGATATACTAGCAACAAGTTTCATGTATGGTTCCAGGACCTT
CATTAACCATACTCAGGGAATCCCTGACTTCTTTAAACAGTCTTTTCCTGAAGGTTTTACATGGGAGAGG
GTTACCACTTACGAGGACGGTGGAGTCTTGACAGCAACCCAGGACACTTCATTACAAGATGGATGCCTAA
TATACAATGTGAAAATTAGGGGTGTGAATTTCCCTAGTAACGGACCAGTTATGCAGAAGAAAACACTAGG
TTGGGAAGCTAATACTGAAATGTTGTACCCTGCCGACGGAGGTTTAGAAGGTAGATCCGACATGGCCCTT
AAGCTAGTCGGAGGTGGACACTTGATCTGTAACTTTAAAACCACATATAGGTCTAAGAAGCCAGCAAAGA
ATCTAAAAATGCCTGGTGTTTACTATGTGGACCATAGACTAGAAAGGATAAAAGAAGCAGACAAAGAAAC
TTACGTGGAGCAACATGAGGTCGCCGTCGCTAGGTATTGCGACTTACCTTCCAAGCTAGGTCACAAATTG
AACGCTTAATTAGCTGAGCTTGGACTCCTGTTGATAGATCCAGTAATGACCTCAGAACTCCATCTGGATT
TGTTCAGAACGCTCGGTTGCCGCCGGGCGTTTTTTATTGGTGAGAATCTCCCGCTTTACGAATTCCCATG
GGGAGCATGCGGAGTTACGTCATCCCCACCTTCCGCTGCGTTCTTCATCGATGCCCGCTTAGTGATATGC
TTAAAACTCCAAGCACAGCCTTCTCCCCTGTACGAATCTCCTACTATGGTCTTCAACCGTGTCATTATGG
GTCCTTGGTTGTCCCTCATTAGGTGATCCGAATTATGACTAGACAGTTCGGCCTCCTGCTGGCGATCATT
AATGAACACCTAACGTAGCTATATAGGACACAGTTGCATTATGGAGTTAACGCTGGCGAGTAGAGCTTAC
TGCGCCAGGGGATGCTGGTTGTCATTGCCCCTCCTTCCTCTAAGTGATAAGGTTACTTCCTCTAAATGAC
CAAGCAGGGTATCTAATCCTGTTAACGCTCGCTCAGAGAATTCGCATGCGGAGTCGAGGGAGAACCAGAT
AAGTGAAATCTAGTTCCAAACTATTTTGTCATTTTTAATTTTCGTATTAGCTTACGACGCTACACCCAGT
TCCCATCTATTTTGTCACTCTTCCCTAAATAATCCTTAAAAACTCCATTTCCACCCCTCCCAGTTCCCAA
CTATTTTGTCCGCCCACACGCTGAGCGAATTCCACGCTTGTGGAATTCCTCGAGGGAGTTCACATATACC
TGCCGTTCACTATTATTTAGTGAAATGAGATATTATGATATTTTCTGAATTGTGATTAAAAAGGCAACTT
TATGCCCATGCAACAGAAACTATAAAAAATACAGAGAATGAAAAGAAACAGATAGATTTTTTAGTTCTTT
AGGCCCGTAGTCTGCAAATCCTTTTATGATTTTCTATCAAACAAAAGAGGAAAATAGACCAGTTGCAATC
CAAACGAGAGTCTAATAGAATGAGGTCGAAAAGTAAATCGCGCGGGTTTGTTACTGATAAAGCAGGCAAG
ACCTAAAATGTGTAAAGGGCAAAGTGTATACTTTGGCGTCACCCCTTACATATTTTAGGTCTTTTTTTAT
TGTGCGTAACTAACTTGCCATCTTCAAACAGGAGGGCTGGAAGAAGCAGACCGCTAACACAGTACATAAA
AAAGGAGACATGAACGATGAACATCAAAAAGTTTGCAAAACAAGCAACAGTATTAACCTTTACTACCGCA
CTGCTGGCAGGAGGCGCAACTCAAGCGTTTGCGAAAGAAACGAACCAAAAGCCATATAAGGAAACATACG
GCATTTCCCATATTACACGCCATGATATGCTGCAAATCCCTGAACAGCAAAAAAATGAAAAATATCAAGT
TCCTGAATTCGATTCGTCCACAATTAAAAATATCTCTTCTGCAAAAGGCCTGGACGTTTGGGACAGCTGG
CCATTACAAAACGCTGACGGCACTGTCGCAAACTATCACGGCTACCACATCGTCTTTGCATTAGCCGGAG
ATCCTAAAAATGCGGATGACACATCGATTTACATGTTCTATCAAAAAGTCGGCGAAACTTCTATTGACAG
CTGGAAAAACGCTGGCCGCGTCTTTAAAGACAGCGACAAATTCGATGCAAATGATTCTATCCTAAAAGAC
CAAACACAAGAATGGTCAGGTTCAGCCACATTTACATCTGACGGAAAAATCCGTTTATTCTACACTGATT
TCTCCGGTAAACATTACGGCAAACAAACACTGACAACTGCACAAGTTAACGTATCAGCATCAGACAGCTC
TTTGAACATCAACGGTGTAGAGGATTATAAATCAATCTTTGACGGTGACGGAAAAACGTATCAAAATGTA
CAGCAGTTCATCGATGAAGGCAACTACAGCTCAGGCGACAACCATACGCTGAGAGATCCTCACTACGTAG
AAGATAAAGGCCACAAATACTTAGTATTTGAAGCAAACACTGGAACTGAAGATGGCTACCAAGGCGAAGA
ATCTTTATTTAACAAAGCATACTATGGCAAAAGCACATCATTCTTCCGTCAAGAAAGTCAAAAACTTCTG
CAAAGCGATAAAAAACGCACGGCTGAGTTAGCAAACGGCGCTCTCGGTATGATTGAGCTAAACGATGATT
ACACACTGAAAAAAGTGATGAAACCGCTGATTGCATCTAACACAGTAACAGATGAAATTGAACGCGCGAA
CGTCTTTAAAATGAACGGCAAATGGTACCTGTTCACTGACTCCCGCGGATCAAAAATGACGATTGACGGC
ATTACGTCTAACGATATTTACATGCTTGGTTATGTTTCTAATTCTTTAACTGGCCCATACAAGCCGCTGA
ACAAAACTGGCCTTGTGTTAAAAATGGATCTTGATCCTAACGATGTAACCTTTACTTACTCACACTTCGC
TGTACCTCAAGCGAAAGGAAACAATGTCGTGATTACAAGCTATATGACAAACAGAGGATTCTACGCAGAC
AAACAATCAACGTTTGCGCCAAGCTTCCTGCTGAACATCAAAGGCAAGAAAACATCTGTTGTCAAAGACA
GCATCCTTGAACAAGGACAATTAACAGTTAACAAATAAATTCGCTGAGCGAGGATGCACATGTGACCGAG
GGAAGCTTGCGGCCGCGTCGTGACTGGGAAAACCCTGGCGACTAGTCTTGGACTCCTGTTGATAGATCCA
GTAATGACCTCAGAACTCCATCTGGATTTGTTCAGAACGCTCGGTTGCCGCCGGGCGTTTTTTATTGGTG
AGAATCCAGGGGTCCCCAATAATTACGATTTAAATTTGTGTCTCAAAATCTCTGATGTTACATTGCACAA
GATAAAAATATATCATCATGAACAATAAAACTGTCTGCTTACATAAACAGTAATACAAGGGGTGTTATGA
GCCATATTCAGCGTGAAACGAGCTGTAGCCGTCCGCGTCTGAACAGCAACATGGATGCGGATCTGTATGG
CTATAAATGGGCGCGTGATAACGTGGGTCAGAGCGGCGCGACCATTTATCGTCTGTATGGCAAACCGGAT
GCGCCGGAACTGTTTCTGAAACATGGCAAAGGCAGCGTGGCGAACGATGTGACCGATGAAATGGTGCGTC
TGAACTGGCTGACCGAATTTATGCCGCTGCCGACCATTAAACATTTTATTCGCACCCCGGATGATGCGTG
GCTGCTGACCACCGCGATTCCGGGCAAAACCGCGTTTCAGGTGCTGGAAGAATATCCGGATAGCGGCGAA
AACATTGTGGATGCGCTGGCCGTGTTTCTGCGTCGTCTGCATAGCATTCCGGTGTGCAACTGCCCGTTTA
ACAGCGATCGTGTGTTTCGTCTGGCCCAGGCGCAGAGCCGTATGAACAACGGCCTGGTGGATGCGAGCGA
TTTTGATGATGAACGTAACGGCTGGCCGGTGGAACAGGTGTGGAAAGAAATGCATAAACTGCTGCCGTTT
AGCCCGGATAGCGTGGTGACCCACGGCGATTTTAGCCTGGATAACCTGATTTTCGATGAAGGCAAACTGA
TTGGCTGCATTGATGTGGGCCGTGTGGGCATTGCGGATCGTTATCAGGATCTGGCCATTCTGTGGAACTG
CCTGGGCGAATTTAGCCCGAGCCTGCAAAAACGTCTGTTTCAGAAATATGGCATTGATAATCCGGATATG
AACAAACTGCAATTTCATCTGATGCTGGATGAATTTTTCTAATAATTAATTGGACCGCGGTCCGCGCGTT
GTCCTTTTCCGCTGCATAACCCTGCTTCGGGGTCATTATAGCGATTTTTTCGGTATATCCATCCTTTTTC
GCACGATATACAGGATTTTGCCAAAGGGTTCGTGTAGACTTTCCTTGGTGTATCCAACGGCGTCAGCCGG
GCAGGATAGGTGAAGTAGGCCCACCCGCGAGCGGGTGTTCCTTCTTCACTGTCCCTTATTCGCACCTGGC
GGTGCTCAACGGGAATCCTGCTCTGCGAGGCTGGCCGTAGGCCGGCCGATCTGAAGATCAGCAGTTCAAC
CTGTTGATAGTACGTACTAAGCTCTCATGTTTCACGTACTAAGCTCTCATGTTTAACGTACTAAGCTCTC
ATGTTTAACGAACTAAACCCTCATGGCTAACGTACTAAGCTCTCATGGCTAACGTACTAAGCTCTCATGT
TTCACGTACTAAGCTCTCATGTTTGAACAATAAAATTAATATAAATCAGCAACTTAAATAGCCTCTAAGG
TTTTAAGTTTTATAAGAAAAAAAAGAATATATAAGGCTTTTAAAGCCTTTAAGGTTTAACGGTTGTGGAC
AACAAGCCAGGGATGTAACGCACTGAGAAGCCCTTAGAGCCTCTCAAAGCAATTTTGAGTGACACAGGAA
CACTTAACGGCTGACATGGGGCGCGCCCAGCTGTCTAGGGCGGCGGATTTGTCCTACTCAGGAGAGCGTT
CACCGACAAACAACAGATAAAACGAAAGGCCCAGTCTTTCGACTGAGCCTTTCGTTTTATTTGATGCCT
Features (pLannotate 1.2.2; 22 found; start..end, strand, type, name):
     85..284     -  mobile_element Tn7R (fragment): mini-Tn7 element (right end of the Tn7 transposon) Tn7
    308..402     +  terminator     lambda t0 terminator: transcription terminator from phage lambda
    412..441     +  CDS            CmR (fragment): chloramphenicol acetyltransferase confers resistance to chloramphenicol
    504..590     +  terminator     rrnB T1 terminator: Escherichia coli rrnB; transcription terminator T1 from the E. coli rrnB gene
    623..670     -  protein_bind   FRT: FLP-mediated recombination occurs in the 8-bp core sequence TCTAGAAA (Turan and Bode, 2011). FLP recombinase from the Saccharomyces cerevisiae 2μ plasmid
    681..933     -  terminator     NOS terminator: nopaline synthase terminator and poly(A) signal
    956..1504    -  CDS            bar: PAT_STRHY - Experimental evidence at protein level: Swiss-Prot protein existence level 1. Inactivates phosphinothricin (PPT) by transfer of an acetyl group from acetyl CoA. Can also acetylate demethylphosphinothricin but not PTT or glutamate. This enzyme is an effector of phosphinothricin tripeptide (PTT or bialaphos) resistance. From Streptomyces hygroscopicus. Introduced by genetic manipulation and expressed in glufosinate-tolerant maize by Dekalb Genetics.
   1546..1725    -  promoter       NOS promoter: nopaline synthase promoter
   1803..1836    -  protein_bind   FRT (minimal): supports FLP-mediated excision but not integration (Turan and Bode, 2011) FLP recombinase from the Saccharomyces cerevisiae 2μ plasmid
   1878..1906    +  promoter       tac promoter: strong E. coli promoter; hybrid between the trp and lac UV5 promoters
   1914..1930    +  protein_bind   lac operator: The lac repressor binds to the lac operator to inhibit transcription in E. coli. This inhibition can be relieved by adding lactose or isopropyl-β-D-thiogalactopyranoside (IPTG). lac repressor encoded by lacI
   1953..2663    +  CDS            rsTagRFP: rsTagRFP is a photoswitchable red fluorescent protein published in 2012, derived from Entacmaea quadricolor. It has high acid sensitivity.
   2683..2777    +  terminator     lambda t0 terminator: transcription terminator from phage lambda
   3213..3378    -  mobile_element Tn7L: mini-Tn7 element (left end of the Tn7 transposon) Tn7
   3421..3866    +  promoter       sacB promoter: sacR; sacB promoter and control region
   3867..5288    +  CDS            SacB: secreted levansucrase that renders bacterial growth sensitive to sucrose; Bacillus subtilis sacB; negative selection marker
   5336..5360    +  CDS            lacZα (fragment): LacZα fragment of β-galactosidase; lacZ fragment
   5371..5465    +  terminator     lambda t0 terminator: transcription terminator from phage lambda
   5597..6409    +  CDS            aphA1: KKA1_ECOLX - Also known as nptI. Protein inferred from homology: Swiss-Prot protein existence level 3. Resistance to kanamycin and structurally-related aminoglycosides, including amikacin. From Escherichia coli.
   6579..6687    +  oriT           oriT: incP origin of transfer
   6698..7086    +  rep_origin     R6K γ ori: γ replication origin from E. coli plasmid R6K; requires the R6K initiator protein pi for replication
   7117..7203    -  terminator     rrnB T1 terminator: Escherichia coli rrnB; transcription terminator T1 from the E. coli rrnB gene
