[The description below was written by a language model from this plasmid's Addgene catalogue record and pLannotate feature annotations shown in this document.]
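Description:
pBC127 is a Level 2 assembly plasmid built on the pBCC099 backbone and designed to deliver a strain-specific DNA barcode, bc154, into bacterial chromosomes by Tn7 transposition. It is a conditionally replicating suicide and mobilisation vector. Its only origin is the R6K γ ori, which needs the pi protein, so it is maintained at low copy in pir-carrying hosts such as the diaminopimelic acid-auxotrophic E. coli donor strain named in the record. An incP oriT allows conjugative transfer into recipient bacteria, where the plasmid cannot replicate. The backbone outside the transposon ends carries aphA1 (kanamycin resistance) and a sacB cassette with its native promoter for sucrose counter-selection against cells retaining the plasmid.

Between the Tn7R and Tn7L ends, the annotation shows a tac promoter with lac operator driving a TagRFP-family red fluorescent protein (matched as rsTagRFP; the catalogue calls it tagRFP). This unit is followed by a lambda t0 terminator, and further lambda t0 and rrnB T1 terminators insulate the cargo. Also within the transposon is an FRT-flanked cassette annotated as NOS promoter, bar (phosphinothricin acetyltransferase) and NOS terminator, which FLP recombinase could in principle excise. This does not match the catalogue, which lists kanamycin as the selectable marker, since the only annotated kanamycin gene lies outside the Tn7 ends. The record does not resolve this discrepancy. The synthetic bc154 barcode is not annotated; an unannotated stretch upstream of Tn7L could hold it, but its position is not stated. No Tn7 transposase genes are annotated, so transposition functions presumably come from elsewhere. The associated work used such chromosomal barcodes to track near-isogenic bacterial strains simultaneously in plant microbiota.
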