Addgene plasmid #202254: pBC127
Purpose: Level 2 for strain-specific barcode DNA tag with bc154 through Tn7 bacterial insertion, Kanamycin selectable marker and tagRFP fluorescent marker
Depositing lab: Paul Schulze-Lefert. Depositing organization: Max Planck Institute for Plant Breeding Research. Publication: Chromosomal barcodes for simultaneous tracking of near-isogenic bacterial strains in plant microbiota. Ordon J, Thouin J, Nakano RT, Ma KW, Zhang P, Huettel B, Garrido-Oter R, Schulze-Lefert P. Nat Microbiol. 2024 Apr;9(4):1117-1129. doi: 10.1038/s41564-024-01619-8. Epub 2024 Mar 19. PubMed 38503974.
Backbone
  Vector backbone: pBCC099
  Vector type: Bacterial Expression
  Selectable markers: Kanamycin
Growth in bacteria
  Bacterial resistance: Kan + DAP
  Growth temperature: 37°C
  Growth strain: E.coli BW29427
  Growth instructions: Requires media that contains DAP. A supplement
  Copy number: Low Copy
Gene/Insert
  Gene/Insert name: bc154
  Species: Synthetic
  Cloning method: Restriction Enzyme; 5′ cloning site unknown (unknown if destroyed)
Terms and licenses: Academic/Nonprofit Terms; Industry Terms: Not Available to Industry
Depositor comments: This plasmid can be transformed into E. coli BW29427 supplemented with 50 µg/mL of diaminopimelic acid (DAP) or any Pir1 strain. Please visit https://doi.org/10.1101/2023.04.20.537712 for bioRxiv preprint.
How to cite: pBC127 was a gift from Paul Schulze-Lefert (Addgene plasmid # 202254 ; http://n2t.net/addgene:202254 ; RRID:Addgene_202254)
